>Addgene plasmid #63516 | pFusB3-31 | depositor partial sequence | sequence record 105550 | pFUSB3_CTG
AGTCTTAAGCGTCTCATGGCCTGACCCCGGACCAAGTGGTGGCTATCGCCAGCCACGATGGCGGCAAGCA
AGCGCTCGAAACGGTGCAGCGGCTGTTGCCGGTGCTGTGCCAGGACCATGGCCTGACCCCGGACCAAGTG
GTGGCTATCGCCAGCAACGGTGGCGGCAAGCAAGCGCTCGAAACGGTGCAGCGGCTGTTGCCGGTGCTGT
GCCAGGACCATGGCCTGACCCCGGACCAAGTGGTGGCTATCGCCAGCAACAATGGCGGCAAGCAAGCGCT
CGAAACGGTGCAGCGGCTGTTGCCGGTGCTGTGCCAGGACCATGGCCTGACCCCGGACCAAGTGGTGGCT
ATCGAGACGTC
