>Addgene plasmid #63516 | pFusB3-31 | depositor partial sequence | sequence record 105551 | FusB3
CGTCTCATGGCCTGACCCCGGACCAAGTGGTGGCTATCGAGACCGGCGCCGCTACAGGGCGCGTCCCATT
CGCCATTCAGGCTGCGCAACTGTTGGGAAGGGCGATCGGTGCGGGCCTCTTCGCTATTACGCCAGCTGGC
GAAAGGGGGATGTGCTGCAAGGCGATTAAGTTGGGTAACGCCAGGGTTTTCCCAGTCACGACGTTGTAAA
ACGACGGCCAGTGAGCGCGCGTAATACGACTCACTATAGGGCGAATTGGGTACCGGGCCCCCCCTCGAGG
TCCTCCAGCTTTTGTTCCCTTTAGTGAGGGTTAATTGCGCGCTTGGCGTAATCATGGTCATAGCTGTTTC
CTGTGTGAAATTGTTATCCGCTCACAATTCCACACAACATACGAGCCGGAAGCATAAAGTGTAAAGCCTG
GGGTGCCTAATGAGTGAGCTAACTCACATTAATTGCGTTGCGCTCACTGCCCGCTTTCCACCGGTGGTCT
CGCCAGGACCATGGCCTGACCCCGGACCAAGTGGTGGCTATCGAGACGTCTAGACCAGCCAGGACAGAAA
TGCCTCGACTTCGCTGCTACCCAAGGTTGCCGGGTGACGCACACCGTGGAAACGGATGAAGGCACGAACC
CAGTGGACATAAGCCTGTTCGGTTCGTAAGCTGTAATGCAAGTAGCGTATGCGCTCACGCAACTGGTCCA
GAACCTTGACCGAACGCAGCGGTGGTAACGGCGCAGTGGCGGTTTTCATGGCTTGTTATGACTGTTTTTT
TGGGGTACAGTCTATGCCTCGGGCATCCAAGCAGCAAGCGCGTTACGCCGTGGGTCGATGTTTGATGTTA
TGGAGCAGCAACGATGTTACGCAGCAGGGCAGTCGCCCTAAAACAAAGTTAAACATTATGAGGGAAGCGG
TGATCGCCGAAGTATCGACTCAACTATCAGAGGTAGTTGGCGTCATCGAGCGCCATCTCGAACCGACGTT
GCTGGCCGTACATTTGTACGGCTCCGCAGTGGATGGCGGCCTGAAGCCACACAGTGATATTGATTTGCTG
GTTACGGTGACCGTAAGGCTTGATGAAACAACGCGGCGAGCTTTGATCAACGACCTTTTGGAAACTTCGG
CTTCCCCTGGAGAGAGCGAGATTCTCCGCGCTGTAGAAGTCACCATTGTTGTGCACGACGACATCATTCC
GTGGCGTTATCCAGCTAAGCGCGAACTGCAATTTGGAGAATGGCAGCGCAATGACATTCTTGCAGGTATC
TTCGAGCCAGCCACGATCGACATTGATCTGGCTATCTTGCTGACAAAAGCAAGAGAACATAGCGTTGCCT
TGGTAGGTCCAGCGGCGGAGGAACTCTTTGATCCGGTTCCTGAACAGGATCTATTTGAGGCGCTAAATGA
AACCTTAACGCTATGGAACTCGCCGCCCGACTGGGCTGGCGATGAGCGAAATGTAGTGCTTACGTTGTCC
CGCATTTGGTACAGCGCAGTAACCGGCAAAATCGCGCCGAAGGATGTCGCTGCCGACTGGGCAATGGAGC
GCCTGCCGGCCCAGTATCAGCCCGTCATACTTGAAGCTAGACAGGCTTATCTTGGACAAGAAGAAGATCG
CTTGGCCTCGCGCGCAGATCAGTTGGAAGAATTTGTCCACTACGTGAAAGGCGAGATCACCAAGGTAGTC
GGCAAATAACCCTCGAGCCACCCATGACCAAAATCCCTTAACGTGAGTTACGCGTCGTTCCACTGAGCGT
CAGACCCCGTAGAAAAGATCAAAGGATCTTCTTGAGATCCTTTTTTTCTGCGCGTAATCTGCTGCTTGCA
AACAAAAAAACCACCGCTACCAGCGGTGGTTTGTTTGCCGGATCAAGAGCTACCAACTCTTTTTCCGAAG
GTAACTGGCTTCAGCAGAGCGCAGATACCAAATACTGTCCTTCTAGTGTAGCCGTAGTTAGGCCACCACT
TCAAGAACTCTGTAGCACCGCCTACATACCTCGCTCTGCTAATCCTGTTACCAGTGGCTGCTGCCAGTGG
CGATAAGTCGTGTCTTACCGGGTTGGACTCAAGACGATAGTTACCGGATAAGGCGCAGCGGTCGGGCTGA
ACGGGGGGTTCGTGCACACAGCCCAGCTTGGAGCGAACGACCTACACCGAACTGAGATACCTACAGCGTG
AGCATTGAGAAAGCGCCACGCTTCCCGAAGGGAGAAAGGCGGACAGGTATCCGGTAAGCGGCAGGGTCGG
AACAGGAGAGCGCACGAGGGAGCTTCCAGGGGGAAACGCCTGGTATCTTTATAGTCCTGTCGGGTTTCGC
CACCTCTGACTTGAGCGTCGATTTTTGTGATGCTCGTCAGGGGGGCGGAGCCTATGGAAAAACGCCAGCA
ACGCGGCCTTTTTACGGTTCCTGGCCTTTTGCTGGCCTTTTGCTCACATGTTCTTTCCTGCGTTATCCCC
TGATTCTGTGGATAACCGTATTACCGCCTTTGAGTGAGCTGATACCGCTCGCCGCAGCCGAACGACCGAG
CGCAGCGAGTCAGTGAGCGAGGAAGCGGAAGAGCGCCCAATACGCAAACCGCCTCTCCCCGCGCGTTGGC
CGATTCATTAATGCAGCTGGCACGACAGGTTTCCCGACTGGAAAGCGGGCAGTGAGCGCAACGCAATTAA
TACGCGTACCGCTAGCCAGGAAGAGTTTGTAGAAACGCAAAAAGGCCATCCGTCAGGATGGCCTTCTGCT
TAGTTTGATGCCTGGCAGTTTATGGCGGGCGTCCTGCCCGCCACCCTCCGGGCCGTTGCTTCACAACGTT
CAAATCCGCTCCCGGCGGATTTGTCCTACTCAGGAGAGCGTTCACCGACAAACAACAGATAAAACGAAAG
GCCCAGTCTTCCGACTGAGCCTTTCGTTTTATTTGATGCCTGGCAGTTCCCTACTCTCGCGTTAACGCTA
GCATGGATGTTTTCCCAGTCACGACGTTGTAAAACGACGGCCAGTCTTAAG
