>Addgene plasmid #63516 | pFusB3-31 | addgene partial sequence | sequence record 116373 | pCR8_R1 5'-cgaaccgaacaggcttatgt-3'
GGTGTGCGTCACCCGGCAACCTTGGGTAGCAGCGAAGTCGAGGCATTTCTGTCCTGGCTGGTCTAGACGT
CTCGATAGCCACCACTTGGTCCGGGGTCAGGCCATGGTCCTGGCACAGCACCGGCAACAGCCGCTGCACC
GTTTCGAGCGCTTGCTTGCCGCCATTGTTGCTGGCGATAGCCACCACTTGGTCCGGGGTCAGGCCATGGT
CCTGGCACAGCACCGGCAACAGCCGCTGCACCGTTTCGAGCGCTTGCTTGCCGCCACCGTTGCTGGCGAT
AGCCACCACTTGGTCCGGGGTCAGGCCATGGTCCTGGCACAGCACCGGCAACAGCCGCTGCACCGTTTCG
AGCGCTTGCTTGCCGCCATCGTGGCTGGCGATAGCCACCACTTGGTCCGGGGTCAGGCCATGAGACGCTT
AAGACTGGCCGTCGTTTTACAACGTCGTGACTGGGAAAACATCCATGCTAGCGTTAACGCGAGAGTAGGG
AACTGCCAGGCATCAAATAAAACGAAAGGCTCAGTCGGAAGACTGGGCCTTTCGTTTTATCTGTTGTTTG
TCGGTGAACGCTCTCCTGAGTAGGACAAATCCGCCGGGAGCGGATTTGAACGTTGTGAAGCAACGGCCCG
GAGGGTGGCGGGCAGGACGCCCGCCATAAACTGCCAGGCATCAAACTAAGCAGAAGGCCATCCTGACGGA
TGGCCTTTTTGCGTTTCTACAAACTCTTCCTGGCTAGCGGTACGCGTATTAATTGCGTTGCGCTCACTGC
CC
