[The description below was written by a language model from this plasmid's Addgene catalogue record.]
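Description:
pFusB3-31 is a bacterial library plasmid from the FusX TALE assembly system, a kit designed to build custom TAL effector repeat arrays in a single rapid step. It is built on the FusB3 backbone (about 3 kb without the insert), is maintained in E. coli as a high-copy plasmid, and is selected with spectinomycin. The record does not include a feature table, so the origin of replication and other backbone elements are not specified, although the listed sequencing primers are named for pCR8.

The payload is a synthetic, pre-assembled trimer of TALE repeats carrying the repeat-variable diresidues HD, NG and NN, also recorded as B3_CTG. Under the standard TALE recognition code, HD specifies cytosine, NG specifies thymine and NN specifies guanine, so this module reads the triplet CTG. It is designated for RVD positions 13 to 15 of the final array, meaning it is one member of a set of plasmids that together cover the possible triplets at that position. The trimer was inserted using BsaI sites that were destroyed during cloning, consistent with the Golden Gate style of type IIS restriction cloning used for TALE construction.

In use, this plasmid is combined with the corresponding modules for the other repeat positions and a receiver vector to assemble a complete TALEN or other TALE fusion targeting a chosen DNA sequence for genome editing applications. It carries no expression cassette described in the record and functions as an assembly intermediate rather than a construct delivered to cells.
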