Addgene plasmid #63516: pFusB3-31
Purpose: Encodes RVD positions 13-15 in TALEN assembly
Depositing lab: Stephen Ekker. Depositing organization: Mayo Foundation for Medical Education and Research. Publication: FusX: A rapid one-step TALE assembly system for genome science. Ma AC, McNulty MS, Tanya PL, Jarryd CM, Martinez-Galvez G, Argue DP, Lee HB, Urban MD, Bullard CE, Blackburn PR, Man TK, Clark KJ, Ekker SC. Hum Gene Ther. 2016 Jun;27(6):451-63. doi: 10.1089/hum.2015.172 PubMed 26854857.
Backbone
  Vector backbone: FusB3
  Backbone size w/o insert (bp): 2991
  Vector type: TALEN
Growth in bacteria
  Bacterial resistance: Spectinomycin, 50 μg/mL
  Growth temperature: 37°C
  Growth strain: DH5alpha
  Copy number: High Copy
Gene/Insert
  Gene/Insert name: HD NG NN (alt name: B3_CTG)
  Species: Synthetic
  Mutation: none
  Cloning method: Restriction Enzyme; 5′ cloning site BsaI (destroyed during cloning); 3′ cloning site BsaI (destroyed during cloning)
  Sequencing primers: 5′ pCR8_F1; 3′ pCR8_R1
Terms and licenses: Academic/Nonprofit Terms; Industry Terms: Not Available to Industry
How to cite: pFusB3-31 was a gift from Stephen Ekker (Addgene plasmid # 63516 ; http://n2t.net/addgene:63516 ; RRID:Addgene_63516)
